Addgene plasmid #135470: pCAGGS_NP_MARV
Purpose: Encoding Marburg virus NP gene under control of the AG promoter
Depositing lab: Elke Mühlberger. Publication: Recombinant Marburg virus expressing EGFP allows rapid screening of virus growth and real-time visualization of virus spread. Schmidt KM, Schumann M, Olejnik J, Krahling V, Muhlberger E. J Infect Dis. 2011 Nov;204 Suppl 3:S861-70. doi: 10.1093/infdis/jir308. PubMed 21987762.
Backbone
  Vector backbone: pCAGGS
  Vector type: Mammalian Expression
Growth in bacteria
  Bacterial resistance: Ampicillin, 100 μg/mL
  Growth temperature: 37°C
  Growth strain: DH5alpha
  Copy number: High Copy
Gene/Insert
  Gene/Insert name: nucleoprotein (NP)
  Species: Marburg marburgvirus, Musoke variant
  Mutation: None
  Promoter: AG
  Cloning method: Restriction Enzyme; 5′ cloning site EcoRI (not destroyed); 3′ cloning site EcoRI (not destroyed)
  Sequencing primers: 5′ Unknown
Terms and licenses: Academic/Nonprofit Terms; Industry Terms: Not Available to Industry
How to cite: pCAGGS_NP_MARV was a gift from Elke Mühlberger (Addgene plasmid # 135470 ; http://n2t.net/addgene:135470 ; RRID:Addgene_135470)
