[The description below was written by a language model from this plasmid's Addgene catalogue record and pLannotate feature annotations shown in this document.]
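Description:
pCAGGS_NP_MARV is a mammalian expression plasmid built on the pCAGGS backbone that carries the unmutated nucleoprotein (NP) gene of Marburg virus, Musoke variant. It is maintained in E. coli as a high-copy plasmid through a ColE1/pUC-type origin and selected with ampicillin via the bla β-lactamase gene and its own promoter. The backbone also retains an SV40 origin of replication with an adjacent SV40 promoter fragment and SV40 poly(A) signal, plus leftover lac promoter/operator, CAP site and short lacI fragments that have no evident role in expression of the insert. No mammalian selection marker is annotated, which fits transient transfection use.

The NP open reading frame, inserted at EcoRI sites that were preserved on both sides, sits in the standard pCAGGS expression cassette. The CMV immediate-early enhancer is fused to the chicken β-actin promoter (the "AG" promoter of the record), followed by a chimeric chicken β-actin/rabbit β-globin intron. A short rabbit β-globin exon remnant, annotated as an HBB fragment, lies just upstream of the gene, and the rabbit β-globin polyadenylation signal lies downstream. This arrangement gives strong constitutive Pol II expression in a wide range of mammalian cells. No epitope tags or reporters are annotated.

NP encapsidates the filovirus RNA genome to form the nucleocapsid template for transcription and replication. The associated publication concerns a recombinant EGFP-expressing Marburg virus, so this plasmid plausibly serves as a helper supplying NP in trans, although the record does not say so. The depositor sequence (7,040 nt) and the repository's partial NGS assembly (6,982 nt) show the same features in opposite orientation. The shorter record has the β-actin promoter split across its ends and annotated with a small deletion.
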