Features (pLannotate 1.2.2; 17 found; start..end, strand, type, name):
      4..383     +  enhancer       CMV enhancer: human cytomegalovirus immediate early enhancer
    386..661     +  promoter       chicken β-actin promoter: No description available
    662..1674    +  intron         chimeric intron: chimera between introns from chicken β-actin and rabbit β-globin
   1672..1728    +  CDS            HBB (fragment): HBB_LEPEU - Experimental evidence at protein level: Swiss-Prot protein existence level 1. Involved in oxygen transport from the lung to the various peripheral tissues. From Lepus europaeus (European hare).
   1735..3819    +  CDS            NP: NCAP_MABVM - Experimental evidence at protein level: Swiss-Prot protein existence level 1. Encapsidates the genome, protecting it from nucleases. The encapsidated genomic RNA is termed the nucleocapsid and serves as template for transcription and replication. During replication, encapsidation by NP is coupled to RNA synthesis and all replicative products are resistant to nucleases (By similarity). From Lake Victoria marburgvirus (strain Musoke-80) (MARV) (Marburg virus (strain Kenya/Musoke/1980)).
   4128..4183    +  polyA_signal   β-globin poly(A) signal: rabbit β-globin polyadenylation signal (Gil and Proudfoot, 1987)
   4567..4583    -  protein_bind   lac operator: The lac repressor binds to the lac operator to inhibit transcription in E. coli. This inhibition can be relieved by adding lactose or isopropyl-β-D-thiogalactopyranoside (IPTG). lac repressor encoded by lacI
   4591..4621    -  promoter       lac promoter: promoter for the E. coli lac operon
   4636..4657    -  protein_bind   CAP binding site: CAP binding activates transcription in the presence of cAMP. E. coli catabolite activator protein
   4670..4709    -  CDS            lacI (fragment): lac repressor; lacI; The lac repressor binds to the lac operator to inhibit transcription in E. coli. This inhibition can be relieved by adding lactose or isopropyl-β-D-thiogalactopyranoside (IPTG).
   4716..4738    +  promoter       SV40 promoter (fragment): SV40 enhancer and early promoter
   4762..4897    +  rep_origin     SV40 ori: SV40 origin of replication
   4917..5051    +  polyA_signal   SV40 poly(A) signal: SV40 polyadenylation signal
   5053..5107    -  CDS            lacI (fragment): lac repressor; lacI; The lac repressor binds to the lac operator to inhibit transcription in E. coli. This inhibition can be relieved by adding lactose or isopropyl-β-D-thiogalactopyranoside (IPTG).
   5290..5878    -  rep_origin     ori: high-copy-number ColE1/pMB1/pBR322/pUC origin of replication
   6049..6909    -  CDS            AmpR: β-lactamase; bla; confers resistance to ampicillin, carbenicillin, and related antibiotics
   6910..7014    -  promoter       AmpR promoter: bla
>Addgene plasmid #135470 | pCAGGS_NP_MARV | depositor full sequence | sequence record 262554 | pCAGGS_NP_MARV sequence 7040 bps
GTCGACATTGATTATTGACTAGTTATTAATAGTAATCAATTACGGGGTCATTAGTTCATAGCCCATATAT
GGAGTTCCGCGTTACATAACTTACGGTAAATGGCCCGCCTGGCTGACCGCCCAACGACCCCCGCCCATTG
ACGTCAATAATGACGTATGTTCCCATAGTAACGCCAATAGGGACTTTCCATTGACGTCAATGGGTGGACT
ATTTACGGTAAACTGCCCACTTGGCAGTACATCAAGTGTATCATATGCCAAGTACGCCCCCTATTGACGT
CAATGACGGTAAATGGCCCGCCTGGCATTATGCCCAGTACATGACCTTATGGGACTTTCCTACTTGGCAG
TACATCTACGTATTAGTCATCGCTATTACCATGGGTCGAGGTGAGCCCCACGTTCTGCTTCACTCTCCCC
ATCTCCCCCCCCTCCCCACCCCCAATTTTGTATTTATTTATTTTTTAATTATTTTGTGCAGCGATGGGGG
CGGGGGGGGGGGGGGCGCGCGCCAGGCGGGGCGGGGCGGGGCGAGGGGCGGGGCGGGGCGAGGCGGAGAG
GTGCGGCGGCAGCCAATCAGAGCGGCGCGCTCCGAAAGTTTCCTTTTATGGCGAGGCGGCGGCGGCGGCG
GCCCTATAAAAAGCGAAGCGCGCGGCGGGCGGGAGTCGCTGCGTTGCCTTCGCCCCGTGCCCCGCTCCGC
GCCGCCTCGCGCCGCCCGCCCCGGCTCTGACTGACCGCGTTACTCCCACAGGTGAGCGGGCGGGACGGCC
CTTCTCCTCCGGGCTGTAATTAGCGCTTGGTTTAATGACGGCTCGTTTCTTTTCTGTGGCTGCGTGAAAG
CCTTAAAGGGCTCCGGGAGGGCCCTTTGTGCGGGGGGGAGCGGCTCGGGGGGTGCGTGCGTGTGTGTGTG
CGTGGGGAGCGCCGCGTGCGGCCCGCGCTGCCCGGCGGCTGTGAGCGCTGCGGGCGCGGCGCGGGGCTTT
GTGCGCTCCGCGTGTGCGCGAGGGGAGCGCGGCCGGGGGCGGTGCCCCGCGGTGCGGGGGGGCTGCGAGG
GGAACAAAGGCTGCGTGCGGGGTGTGTGCGTGGGGGGGTGAGCAGGGGGTGTGGGCGCGGCGGTCGGGCT
GTAACCCCCCCCTGCACCCCCCTCCCCGAGTTGCTGAGCACGGCCCGGCTTCGGGTGCGGGGCTCCGTGC
GGGGCGTGGCGCGGGGCTCGCCGTGCCGGGCGGGGGGTGGCGGCAGGTGGGGGTGCCGGGCGGGGCGGGG
CCGCCTCGGGCCGGGGAGGGCTCGGGGGAGGGGCGCGGCGGCCCCGGAGCGCCGGCGGCTGTCGAGGCGC
GGCGAGCCGCAGCCATTGCCTTTTATGGTAATCGTGCGAGAGGGCGCAAGGGACTTCCTTTGTCCCAAAT
CTGTGCGGAGCCGAAATCTGGGAGGCGCCGCCGCACCCCCTCTAGCGGGCGCGGGGCGAAGCGGTGCGGC
GCCGGCAGGAAGGAAATGGGCGGGGAGGGCCTTCGTGCGTCGCCGCGCCGCCGTCCCCTTCTCCCTCTCC
AGCCTCGGGGCTGTCCGCGGGGGGACGGCTGCCTTCGGGGGGGACGGGGCAGGGCGGGGTTCGGCTTCTG
GCGTGTGACCGGCAGCTCTAGAGCCTCTGCTAACCATGTTCATGCCTTCTTCTTTTTCCTACAGCTCCTG
GGCAACGTGCTGGTTATTGTGCTGTCTCATCATTTTGGCAAAGAATTCGAAGATATGGATTTACACAGTT
TGTTGGAGTTGGGTACAAAACCCACTGCCCCTCATGTTCGTAATAAGAAAGTGATATTATTTGACACAAA
TCATCAGGTTAGTATCTGTAATCAGATAATAGATGCAATAAACTCAGGGATTGATCTTGGAGATCTCCTA
GAAGGGGGTTTGCTGACGTTGTGTGTTGAGCATTACTATAATTCTGATAAGGATAAATTCAACACAAGTC
CTATCGCGAAGTACTTACGTGATGCGGGCTATGAATTTGATGTCATCAAGAATGCAGATGCAACCCGCTT
TCTGGATGTGATTCCTAATGAACCTCATTACAGCCCTTTAATTCTAGCCCTTAAGACATTGGAAAGTACT
GAATCTCAGAGGGGGAGAATTGGGCTCTTTTTATCATTTTGCAGTCTTTTCCTCCCAAAACTTGTCGTCG
GAGACCGAGCTAGTATCGAAAAGGCTTTAAGACAAGTAACAGTGCATCAAGAACAGGGGATCGTCACATA
CCCTAATCATTGGCTTACCACAGGCCACATGAAAGTAATTTTCGGGATTTTGAGGTCCAGCTTCATTTTA
AAGTTTGTGTTGATTCATCAAGGAGTAAATTTGGTGACAGGTCATGATGCCTATGACAGTATCATTAGTA
ATTCAGTAGGTCAAACTAGATTCTCAGGACTTCTTATCGTGAAAACAGTTCTCGAGTTCATCTTGCAAAA
AACTGATTCAGGGGTGACACTACATCCTTTGGTGCGGACCTCCAAAGTAAAAAATGAAGTTGCTAGTTTC
AAGCAGGCGTTGAGCAACCTAGCCCGACATGGGGAATACGCACCATTTGCACGGGTTCTGAATTTATCAG
GGATTAACAACCTCGAACATGGACTCTATCCTCAGCTTTCAGCAATTGCGCTGGGTGTGGCAACAGCACA
CGGCAGTACATTGGCTGGTGTCAATGTTGGCGAACAATATCAACAACTACGAGAGGCGGCACATGATGCG
GAAGTAAAACTACAAAGGCGACATGAACATCAGGAAATTCAAGCTATTGCCGAGGATGACGAGGAAAGGA
AGATATTAGAACAATTCCACCTTCAGAAAACTGAAATCACACACAGTCAGACACTAGCCGTCCTCAGCCA
GAAACGAGAAAAATTAGCTCGTCTCGCTGCAGAAATTGAAAACAATATTGTGGAAGATCAGGGATTTAAG
CAATCACAGAATCGGGTGTCACAGTCGTTTTTGAATGACCCTACACCTGTGGAAGTAACGGTTCAAGCCA
GGCCCATGAATCGACCAACTGCTCTGCCTCCCCCAGTTGACGACAAGATTGAGCATGAATCTACAGAAGA
TAGCTCTTCTTCAAGTAGCTTTGTTGACTTGAATGATCCATTTGCACTGCTGAATGAGGACGAGGATACT
CTTGATGACAGTGTCATGATCCCGGGCACAACATCGAGAGAATTTCAAGGGATTCCTGAACCGCCAAGAC
AATCCCAAGACCTCAATAACAGCCAAGGAAAGCAGGAAGATGAATCCACAAATCCGATTAAGAAACAGTT
TCTGAGATATCAAGAATTGCCTCCTGTTCAAGAGGATGATGAATCGGAATACACAACTGACTCTCAAGAA
AGCATCGACCAACCAGGATCCGACAATGAACAAGGAGTTGATCTTCCACCTCCTCCGTTGTACGCTCAGG
AAAAAAGACAGGACCCAATACAGCACCCAGCAGCAAACCCTCAGGATCCCTTCGGCAGTATTGGTGATGT
AAATGGTGATATCTTAGAACCTATAAGATCACCTTCTTCACCATCTGCTCCTCAGGAAGACACAAGGATG
AGGGAAGCCTATGAATTGTCGCCTGATTTCACAAATGATGAGGATAATCAGCAGAATTGGCCACAAAGAG
TGGTGACAAAGAAGGGTAGAACTTTCCTTTATCCTAATGATCTTCTGCAAACAAATCCTCCAGAGTCACT
TATAACAGCCCTCGTTGAGGAATACCAAAATCCTGTCTCAGCTAAGGAGCTTCAAGCAGATTGGCCCGAC
ATGTCATTTGATGAAAGGAGACATGTTGCGATGAACTTGTAGTCCAGATAACACAGCACGGTTACTCACT
TATCTATTTTGATATGACTCATCCTCAGATCACAGCAATCAAATTTATTTGAATATTTGAACCACCTTTT
AGTATCCTATTACTTGTTACTATTGTGTGAGACAACATAAGCCATCAAATAACAATCACGGGCAAGGACT
GGGCATACTATGGTGGTCGAATTCCTCGAGGGTACCCCCGGGGCGGCCGCGAGCTCTTAATTAGCTAGCA
GATCTTTTTCCCTCTGCCAAAAATTATGGGGACATCATGAAGCCCCTTGAGCATCTGACTTCTGGCTAAT
AAAGGAAATTTATTTTCATTGCAATAGTGTGTTGGAATTTTTTGTGTCTCTCACTCGGAAGGACATATGG
GAGGGCAAATCATTTAAAACATCAGAATGAGTATTTGGTTTAGAGTTTGGCAACATATGCCCATATGCTG
GCTGCCATGAACAAAGGTGGCTATAAAGAGGTCATCAGTATATGAAACAGCCCCCTGCTGTCCATTCCTT
ATTCCATAGAAAAGCCTTGACTTGAGGTTAGATTTTTTTTATATTTTGTTTTGTGTTATTTTTTTCTTTA
ACATCCCTAAAATTTTCCTTACATGTTTTACTAGCCAGATTTTTCCTCCTCTCCTGACTACTCCCAGTCA
TAGCTGTCCCTCTTCTCTTATGAAGATCCCTCGACCTGCAGCCCAAGCTTGGCGTAATCATGGTCATAGC
TGTTTCCTGTGTGAAATTGTTATCCGCTCACAATTCCACACAACATACGAGCCGGAAGCATAAAGTGTAA
AGCCTGGGGTGCCTAATGAGTGAGCTAACTCACATTAATTGCGTTGCGCTCACTGCCCGCTTTCCAGTCG
GGAAACCTGTCGTGCCAGCGGATCCGCATCTCAATTAGTCAGCAACCATAGTCCCGCCCCTAACTCCGCC
CATCCCGCCCCTAACTCCGCCCAGTTCCGCCCATTCTCCGCCCCATGGCTGACTAATTTTTTTTATTTAT
GCAGAGGCCGAGGCCGCCTCGGCCTCTGAGCTATTCCAGAAGTAGTGAGGAGGCTTTTTTGGAGGCCTAG
GCTTTTGCAAAAAGCTAACTTGTTTATTGCAGCTTATAATGGTTACAAATAAAGCAATAGCATCACAAAT
TTCACAAATAAAGCATTTTTTTCACTGCATTCTAGTTGTGGTTTGTCCAAACTCATCAATGTATCTTATC
ATGTCTGGATCCGCTGCATTAATGAATCGGCCAACGCGCGGGGAGAGGCGGTTTGCGTATTGGGCGCTCT
TCCGCTTCCTCGCTCACTGACTCGCTGCGCTCGGTCGTTCGGCTGCGGCGAGCGGTATCAGCTCACTCAA
AGGCGGTAATACGGTTATCCACAGAATCAGGGGATAACGCAGGAAAGAACATGTGAGCAAAAGGCCAGCA
AAAGGCCAGGAACCGTAAAAAGGCCGCGTTGCTGGCGTTTTTCCATAGGCTCCGCCCCCCTGACGAGCAT
CACAAAAATCGACGCTCAAGTCAGAGGTGGCGAAACCCGACAGGACTATAAAGATACCAGGCGTTTCCCC
CTGGAAGCTCCCTCGTGCGCTCTCCTGTTCCGACCCTGCCGCTTACCGGATACCTGTCCGCCTTTCTCCC
TTCGGGAAGCGTGGCGCTTTCTCAATGCTCACGCTGTAGGTATCTCAGTTCGGTGTAGGTCGTTCGCTCC
AAGCTGGGCTGTGTGCACGAACCCCCCGTTCAGCCCGACCGCTGCGCCTTATCCGGTAACTATCGTCTTG
AGTCCAACCCGGTAAGACACGACTTATCGCCACTGGCAGCAGCCACTGGTAACAGGATTAGCAGAGCGAG
GTATGTAGGCGGTGCTACAGAGTTCTTGAAGTGGTGGCCTAACTACGGCTACACTAGAAGGACAGTATTT
GGTATCTGCGCTCTGCTGAAGCCAGTTACCTTCGGAAAAAGAGTTGGTAGCTCTTGATCCGGCAAACAAA
CCACCGCTGGTAGCGGTGGTTTTTTTGTTTGCAAGCAGCAGATTACGCGCAGAAAAAAAGGATCTCAAGA
AGATCCTTTGATCTTTTCTACGGGGTCTGACGCTCAGTGGAACGAAAACTCACGTTAAGGGATTTTGGTC
ATGAGATTATCAAAAAGGATCTTCACCTAGATCCTTTTAAATTAAAAATGAAGTTTTAAATCAATCTAAA
GTATATATGAGTAAACTTGGTCTGACAGTTACCAATGCTTAATCAGTGAGGCACCTATCTCAGCGATCTG
TCTATTTCGTTCATCCATAGTTGCCTGACTCCCCGTCGTGTAGATAACTACGATACGGGAGGGCTTACCA
TCTGGCCCCAGTGCTGCAATGATACCGCGAGACCCACGCTCACCGGCTCCAGATTTATCAGCAATAAACC
AGCCAGCCGGAAGGGCCGAGCGCAGAAGTGGTCCTGCAACTTTATCCGCCTCCATCCAGTCTATTAATTG
TTGCCGGGAAGCTAGAGTAAGTAGTTCGCCAGTTAATAGTTTGCGCAACGTTGTTGCCATTGCTACAGGC
ATCGTGGTGTCACGCTCGTCGTTTGGTATGGCTTCATTCAGCTCCGGTTCCCAACGATCAAGGCGAGTTA
CATGATCCCCCATGTTGTGCAAAAAAGCGGTTAGCTCCTTCGGTCCTCCGATCGTTGTCAGAAGTAAGTT
GGCCGCAGTGTTATCACTCATGGTTATGGCAGCACTGCATAATTCTCTTACTGTCATGCCATCCGTAAGA
TGCTTTTCTGTGACTGGTGAGTACTCAACCAAGTCATTCTGAGAATAGTGTATGCGGCGACCGAGTTGCT
CTTGCCCGGCGTCAATACGGGATAATACCGCGCCACATAGCAGAACTTTAAAAGTGCTCATCATTGGAAA
ACGTTCTTCGGGGCGAAAACTCTCAAGGATCTTACCGCTGTTGAGATCCAGTTCGATGTAACCCACTCGT
GCACCCAACTGATCTTCAGCATCTTTTACTTTCACCAGCGTTTCTGGGTGAGCAAAAACAGGAAGGCAAA
ATGCCGCAAAAAAGGGAATAAGGGCGACACGGAAATGTTGAATACTCATACTCTTCCTTTTTCAATATTA
TTGAAGCATTTATCAGGGTTATTGTCTCATGAGCGGATACATATTTGAATGTATTTAGAAAAATAAACAA
ATAGGGGTTCCGCGCACATTTCCCCGAAAAGTGCCACCTG
