Features (pLannotate 1.2.2; 18 found; start..end, strand, type, name):
      1..65      -  promoter       chicken β-actin promoter (fragment): contains a 21-bp deletion relative to the standard chicken β-actin promoter
     67..446     -  enhancer       CMV enhancer: human cytomegalovirus immediate early enhancer
    477..581     +  promoter       AmpR promoter: bla
    582..1442    +  CDS            AmpR: β-lactamase; bla; confers resistance to ampicillin, carbenicillin, and related antibiotics
   1613..2201    +  rep_origin     ori: high-copy-number ColE1/pMB1/pBR322/pUC origin of replication
   2384..2438    +  CDS            lacI (fragment): lac repressor; lacI; The lac repressor binds to the lac operator to inhibit transcription in E. coli. This inhibition can be relieved by adding lactose or isopropyl-β-D-thiogalactopyranoside (IPTG).
   2440..2574    -  polyA_signal   SV40 poly(A) signal: SV40 polyadenylation signal
   2594..2729    -  rep_origin     SV40 ori: SV40 origin of replication
   2753..2775    -  promoter       SV40 promoter (fragment): SV40 enhancer and early promoter
   2782..2821    +  CDS            lacI (fragment): lac repressor; lacI; The lac repressor binds to the lac operator to inhibit transcription in E. coli. This inhibition can be relieved by adding lactose or isopropyl-β-D-thiogalactopyranoside (IPTG).
   2834..2855    +  protein_bind   CAP binding site: CAP binding activates transcription in the presence of cAMP. E. coli catabolite activator protein
   2870..2900    +  promoter       lac promoter: promoter for the E. coli lac operon
   2908..2924    +  protein_bind   lac operator: The lac repressor binds to the lac operator to inhibit transcription in E. coli. This inhibition can be relieved by adding lactose or isopropyl-β-D-thiogalactopyranoside (IPTG). lac repressor encoded by lacI
   3309..3364    -  polyA_signal   β-globin poly(A) signal: rabbit β-globin polyadenylation signal (Gil and Proudfoot, 1987)
   3673..5757    -  CDS            NP: NCAP_MABVM - Experimental evidence at protein level: Swiss-Prot protein existence level 1. Encapsidates the genome, protecting it from nucleases. The encapsidated genomic RNA is termed the nucleocapsid and serves as template for transcription and replication. During replication, encapsidation by NP is coupled to RNA synthesis and all replicative products are resistant to nucleases (By similarity). From Lake Victoria marburgvirus (strain Musoke-80) (MARV) (Marburg virus (strain Kenya/Musoke/1980)).
   5764..5820    -  CDS            HBB (fragment): HBB_LEPEU - Experimental evidence at protein level: Swiss-Prot protein existence level 1. Involved in oxygen transport from the lung to the various peripheral tissues. From Lepus europaeus (European hare).
   5818..6834    -  intron         chimeric intron: chimera between introns from chicken β-actin and rabbit β-globin
   6835..6978    -  promoter       chicken β-actin promoter (fragment): contains a 21-bp deletion relative to the standard chicken β-actin promoter
>Addgene plasmid #135470 | pCAGGS_NP_MARV | addgene full sequence | sequence record 267826 | Addgene Partial NGS Result
CAAAATTGGGGGTGGGGAGGGGGGGGAGATGGGGAGAGTGAAGCAGAACGTGGGGCTCACCTCGACCATG
GTAATAGCGATGACTAATACGTAGATGTACTGCCAAGTAGGAAAGTCCCATAAGGTCATGTACTGGGCAT
AATGCCAGGCGGGCCATTTACCGTCATTGACGTCAATAGGGGGCGTACTTGGCATATGATACACTTGATG
TACTGCCAAGTGGGCAGTTTACCGTAAATACTCCACCCATTGACGTCAATGGAAAGTCCCTATTGGCGTT
ACTATGGGAACATACGTCATTATTGACGTCAATGGGCGGGGGTCGTTGGGCGGTCAGCCAGGCGGGCCAT
TTACCGTAAGTTATGTAACGCGGAACTCCATATATGGGCTATGAACTAATGACCCCGTAATTGATTACTA
TTAATAACTAGTCAATAATCAATGTCGACCCAGGTGGCACTTTTCGGGGAAATGTGCGCGGAACCCCTAT
TTGTTTATTTTTCTAAATACATTCAAATATGTATCCGCTCATGAGACAATAACCCTGATAAATGCTTCAA
TAATATTGAAAAAGGAAGAGTATGAGTATTCAACATTTCCGTGTCGCCCTTATTCCCTTTTTTGCGGCAT
TTTGCCTTCCTGTTTTTGCTCACCCAGAAACGCTGGTGAAAGTAAAAGATGCTGAAGATCAGTTGGGTGC
ACGAGTGGGTTACATCGAACTGGATCTCAACAGCGGTAAGATCCTTGAGAGTTTTCGCCCCGAAGAACGT
TTTCCAATGATGAGCACTTTTAAAGTTCTGCTATGTGGCGCGGTATTATCCCGTATTGACGCCGGGCAAG
AGCAACTCGGTCGCCGCATACACTATTCTCAGAATGACTTGGTTGAGTACTCACCAGTCACAGAAAAGCA
TCTTACGGATGGCATGACAGTAAGAGAATTATGCAGTGCTGCCATAACCATGAGTGATAACACTGCGGCC
AACTTACTTCTGACAACGATCGGAGGACCGAAGGAGCTAACCGCTTTTTTGCACAACATGGGGGATCATG
TAACTCGCCTTGATCGTTGGGAACCGGAGCTGAATGAAGCCATACCAAACGACGAGCGTGACACCACGAT
GCCTGTAGCAATGGCAACAACGTTGCGCAAACTATTAACTGGCGAACTACTTACTCTAGCTTCCCGGCAA
CAATTAATAGACTGGATGGAGGCGGATAAAGTTGCAGGACCACTTCTGCGCTCGGCCCTTCCGGCTGGCT
GGTTTATTGCTGATAAATCTGGAGCCGGTGAGCGTGGGTCTCGCGGTATCATTGCAGCACTGGGGCCAGA
TGGTAAGCCCTCCCGTATCGTAGTTATCTACACGACGGGGAGTCAGGCAACTATGGATGAACGAAATAGA
CAGATCGCTGAGATAGGTGCCTCACTGATTAAGCATTGGTAACTGTCAGACCAAGTTTACTCATATATAC
TTTAGATTGATTTAAAACTTCATTTTTAATTTAAAAGGATCTAGGTGAAGATCCTTTTTGATAATCTCAT
GACCAAAATCCCTTAACGTGAGTTTTCGTTCCACTGAGCGTCAGACCCCGTAGAAAAGATCAAAGGATCT
TCTTGAGATCCTTTTTTTCTGCGCGTAATCTGCTGCTTGCAAACAAAAAAACCACCGCTACCAGCGGTGG
TTTGTTTGCCGGATCAAGAGCTACCAACTCTTTTTCCGAAGGTAACTGGCTTCAGCAGAGCGCAGATACC
AAATACTGTTCTTCTAGTGTAGCCGTAGTTAGGCCACCACTTCAAGAACTCTGTAGCACCGCCTACATAC
CTCGCTCTGCTAATCCTGTTACCAGTGGCTGCTGCCAGTGGCGATAAGTCGTGTCTTACCGGGTTGGACT
CAAGACGATAGTTACCGGATAAGGCGCAGCGGTCGGGCTGAACGGGGGGTTCGTGCACACAGCCCAGCTT
GGAGCGAACGACCTACACCGAACTGAGATACCTACAGCGTGAGCTATGAGAAAGCGCCACGCTTCCCGAA
GGGAGAAAGGCGGACAGGTATCCGGTAAGCGGCAGGGTCGGAACAGGAGAGCGCACGAGGGAGCTTCCAG
GGGGAAACGCCTGGTATCTTTATAGTCCTGTCGGGTTTCGCCACCTCTGACTTGAGCGTCGATTTTTGTG
ATGCTCGTCAGGGGGGCGGAGCCTATGGAAAAACGCCAGCAACGCGGCCTTTTTACGGTTCCTGGCCTTT
TGCTGGCCTTTTGCTCACATGTTCTTTCCTGCGTTATCCCCTGATTCTGTGGATAACCGTATTACCGCCT
TTGAGTGAGCTGATACCGCTCGCCGCAGCCGAACGACCGAGCGCAGCGAGTCAGTGAGCGAGGAAGCGGA
AGAGCGCCCAATACGCAAACCGCCTCTCCCCGCGCGTTGGCCGATTCATTAATGCAGCGGATCCAGACAT
GATAAGATACATTGATGAGTTTGGACAAACCACAACTAGAATGCAGTGAAAAAAATGCTTTATTTGTGAA
ATTTGTGATGCTATTGCTTTATTTGTAACCATTATAAGCTGCAATAAACAAGTTAGCTTTTTGCAAAAGC
CTAGGCCTCCAAAAAAGCCTCCTCACTACTTCTGGAATAGCTCAGAGGCCGAGGCGGCCTCGGCCTCTGC
ATAAATAAAAAAAATTAGTCAGCCATGGGGCGGAGAATGGGCGGAACTGGGCGGAGTTAGGGGCGGGATG
GGCGGAGTTAGGGGCGGGACTATGGTTGCTGACTAATTGAGATGCGGATCCGCTGGCACGACAGGTTTCC
CGACTGGAAAGCGGGCAGTGAGCGCAACGCAATTAATGTGAGTTAGCTCACTCATTAGGCACCCCAGGCT
TTACACTTTATGCTTCCGGCTCGTATGTTGTGTGGAATTGTGAGCGGATAACAATTTCACACAGGAAACA
GCTATGACCATGATTACGCCAAGCTTGGGCTGCAGGTCGAGGGATCTCCATAAGAGAAGAGGGACAGCTA
TGACTGGGAGTAGTCAGGAGAGGAGGAAAAATCTGGCTAGTAAAACATGTAAGGAAAATTTTAGGGATGT
TAAAGAAAAAAATAACACAAAACAAAATATAAAAAAAATCTAACCTCAAGTCAAGGCTTTTCTATGGAAT
AAGGAATGGACAGCAGGGGGCTGTTTCATATACTGATGACCTCTTTATAGCCAACCTTTGTTCATGGCAG
CCAGCATATGGGCATATGTTGCCAAACTCTAAACCAAATACTCATTCTGATGTTTTAAATGATTTGCCCT
CCCATATGTCCTTCCGAGTGAGAGACACAAAAAATTCCAACACACTATTGCAATGAAAATAAATTTCCTT
TATTAGCCAGAAGTCAGATGCTCAAGGGGCTTCATGATGTCCCCATAATTTTTGGCAGAGGGAAAAAGAT
CTGCTAGCTAATTAAGAGCTCGCGGCCGCCCCGGGGGTACCCTCGAGGAATTCGACCACCATAGTATGCC
CAGTCCTTGCCCGTGATTGTTATTTGATGGCTTATGTTGTCTCACACAATAGTAACAAGTAATAGGATAC
TAAAAGGTGGTTCAAATATTCAAATAAATTTGATTGCTGTGATCTGAGGATGAGTCATATCAAAATAGAT
AAGTGAGTAACCGTGCTGTGTTATCTGGACTACAAGTTCATCGCAACATGTCTCCTTTCATCAAATGACA
TGTCGGGCCAATCTGCTTGAAGCTCCTTAGCTGAGACAGGATTTTGGTATTCCTCAACGAGGGCTGTTAT
AAGTGACTCTGGAGGATTTGTTTGCAGAAGATCATTAGGATAAAGGAAAGTTCTACCCTTCTTTGTCACC
ACTCTTTGTGGCCAATTCTGCTGATTATCCTCATCATTTGTGAAATCCGGCGACAATTCATAGGCTTCCC
TCATCCTTGTGTCTTCCTGAGGAGCAGATGGTGAAGAAGGTGATCTTATAGGTTCTAAGATATCACCATT
TACATCACCAATACTGCCGAAGGGATCCTGAGGGTTTGCTGCTGGGTGCTGTATTGGGTCCTGTCTTTTT
TCCTGAGCGTACAACGGAGGAGGTGGAAGATCAACTCCTTGTTCATTGTCGGATCCTGGTTGGTCGATGC
TTTCTTGAGAGTCAGTTGTGTATTCCGATTCATCATCCTCTTGAACAGGAGGCAATTCTTGATATCTCAG
AAACTGTTTCTTAATCGGATTTGTGGATTCATCTTCCTGCTTTCCTTGGCTGTTATTGAGGTCTTGGGAT
TGTCTTGGCGGTTCAGGAATCCCTTGAAATTCTCTCGATGTTGTGCCCGGGATCATGACACTGTCATCAA
GAGTATCCTCGTCCTCATTCAGCAGTGCAAATGGATCATTCAAGTCAACAAAGCTACTTGAAGAAGAGCT
ATCTTCTGTAGATTCATGCTCAATCTTGTCGTCAACTGGGGGAGGCAGAGCAGTTGGTCGATTCATGGGC
CTGGCTTGAACCGTTACTTCCACAGGTGTAGGGTCATTCAAAAACGACTGTGACACCCGATTCTGTGATT
GCTTAAATCCCTGATCTTCCACAATATTGTTTTCAATTTCTGCAGCGAGACGAGCTAATTTTTCTCGTTT
CTGGCTGAGGACGGCTAGTGTCTGACTGTGTGTGATTTCAGTTTTCTGAAGGTGGAATTGTTCTAATATC
TTCCTTTCCTCGTCATCCTCGGCAATAGCTTGAATTTCCTGATGTTCATGTCGCCTTTGTAGTTTTACTT
CCGCATCATGTGCCGCCTCTCGTAGTTGTTGATATTGTTCGCCAACATTGACACCAGCCAATGTACTGCC
GTGTGCTGTTGCCACACCCAGCGCAATTGCTGAAAGCTGAGGATAGAGTCCATGTTCGAGGTTGTTAATC
CCTGATAAATTCAGAACCCGTGCAAATGGTGCGTATTCCCCATGTCGGGCTAGGTTGCTCAACGCCTGCT
TGAAACTAGCAACTTCATTTTTTACTTTGGAGGTCCGCACCAAAGGATGTAGTGTCACCCCTGAATCAGT
TTTTTGCAAGATGAACTCGAGAACTGTTTTCACGATAAGAAGTCCTGAGAATCTAGTTTGACCTACTGAA
TTACTAATGATACTGTCATAGGCATCATGACCTGTCACCAAATTTACTCCTTGATGAATCAACACAAACT
TTAAAATGAAGCTGGACCTCAAAATCCCGAAAATTACTTTCATGTGGCCTGTGGTAAGCCAATGATTAGG
GTATGTGACGATCCCCTGTTCTTGATGCACTGTTACTTGTCTTAAAGCCTTTTCGATACTAGCTCGGTCT
CCGACGACAAGTTTTGGGAGGAAAAGACTGCAAAATGATAAAAAGAGCCCAATTCTCCCCCTCTGAGATT
CAGTACTTTCCAATGTCTTAAGGGCTAGAATTAAAGGGCTGTAATGAGGTTCATTAGGAATCACATCCAG
AAAGCGGGTTGCATCTGCATTCTTGATGACATCAAATTCATAGCCCGCATCACGTAAGTACTTCGCGATA
GGACTTGTGTTGAATTTATCCTTATCAGAATTATAGTAATGCTCAACACACAACGTCAGCAAACCCCCTT
CTAGGAGATCTCCAAGATCAATCCCTGAGTTTATTGCATCTATTATCTGATTACAGATACTAACCTGATG
ATTTGTGTCAAATAATATCACTTTCTTATTACGAACATGAGGGGCAGTGGGTTTTGTACCCAACTCCAAC
AAACTGTGTAAATCCATATCTTCGAATTCTTTGCCAAAATGATGAGACAGCACAATAACCAGCACGTTGC
CCAGGAGCTGTAGGAAAAAGAAGAAGGCATGAACATGGTTAGCAGAGGCTCTAGAGCCGCCGGTCACACG
CCAGAAGCCGAACCCCGCCCTGCCCCGTCCCCCCCGAAGGCAGCCGTCCCCCCGCGGACAGCCCCGAGGC
TGGAGAGGGAGAAGGGGACGGCGGCGCGGCGACGCACGAAGGCCCTCCCCGCCCATTTCCTTCCTGCCGG
CGCCGCACCGCTTCGCCCCGCGCCCGCTAGAGGGGGTGCGGCGGCGCCTCCCAGATTTCGGCTCCGCACA
GATTTGGGACAAAGGAAGTCCCTGCGCCCTCTCGCACGATTACCATAAAAGGCAATGGCTGCGGCTCGCC
GCGCCTCGACAGCCGCCGGCGCTCCGGGGGCCGCCGCGCCCCTCCCCCGAGCCCTCCCCGGCCCGAGGCG
GCCCCGCCCCGCCCGGCACCCCCACCTGCCGCCACCCCCCGCCCGGCACGGCGAGCCCCGCGCCACGCCC
CGTACGGAGCCCCGCACCCGAAGCCGGGCCGTGCTCAGCAACTCGGGGAGGGGGGTGCAGGGGGGGTTGC
AGCCCGACCGACGCGCCCACACCCCCTGCTCACCCCCCCACGCACACACCCCGCACGCAGCCTTTGTTCC
CCTCGCAGCCCCCCCCGCACCGCGGGGCACCGCCCCCGGCCGCGCTCCCCTCGCGCACACTGCGGAGCGC
ACAAAGCCCCGCGCCGCGCCCGCAGCGCTCACAGCCGCCGGGCAGCGCGGAGCCGCACGCGGCGCTCCCC
ACGCACACACACACGCACGCACCCCCCGAGCCGCTCCCCCCGCACAAAGGGCCCTCCCGGAGCCCCTCAA
GGCTTTCACGCAGCCACAGAAAAGAAACAAGCCGTCATTAAACCAAGCGCTAATTACAGCCCGGAGGAGA
AGGGCCGTCCCGCCCGCTCACCTGTGGGAGTAACGCGGTCAGTCAGAGCCGGGGCGGGCGGCGCGAGGCG
GCGGCGGAGCGGGGCACGGGGCGAAGGCAGCGCGCAGCGACTCCCGCCCGCCGCGCGCTTCGCTTTTTAT
AGGGCCGCCGCCGCCGCCGCCTCGCCATAAAAGGAAACTTTCGGAGCGCGCCGCTCTGATTGGCTGCCGC
CGCACCTCTCCGCCTCGCCCCGCCCCGCCCCTCGCCCCGCCCCGCCCCGCCT
